Addgene plasmid #245001: DsRed1 Munc13-4
Purpose: Distribution and localization of human wild-type Munc13-4 in cells
Depositing lab: Thomas Martin. Depositing organization: University of Wisconsin, Madison.
Backbone
  Vector backbone: C1
  Vector type: Mammalian Expression
Growth in bacteria
  Bacterial resistance: Kanamycin, 50 μg/mL
  Growth temperature: 37°C
  Growth strain: DH5alpha
  Copy number: High Copy
Gene/Insert
  Gene/Insert name: UNC13D
  Species: H. sapiens (human)
  Entrez Gene: UNC13D (a.k.a. FHL3, HLH3, HPLH3, Munc13-4)
  Tag / fusion protein: DsRed1 (N terminal on insert)
  Cloning method: Restriction Enzyme; 5′ cloning site Unknown (unknown if destroyed)
Terms and licenses: Academic/Nonprofit Terms; Industry Terms: Not Available to Industry
How to cite: DsRed1 Munc13-4 was a gift from Thomas Martin (Addgene plasmid # 245001 ; http://n2t.net/addgene:245001 ; RRID:Addgene_245001)
