[The description below was written by a language model from this plasmid's Addgene catalogue record and pLannotate feature annotations shown in this document.]
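Description:
DsRed1 Munc13-4 is a mammalian expression plasmid of about 8 kb built on a "C1"-style backbone, in which the fluorescent protein sits upstream of the multiple cloning site so that it is fused to the N-terminus of the inserted protein. It is propagated in E. coli through a high-copy ColE1/pUC-type origin and selected with kanamycin. The resistance cassette is the dual-purpose NeoR/KanR gene (Tn5 aminoglycoside phosphotransferase), preceded by a bacterial bla promoter and the SV40 enhancer/early promoter and followed by the HSV TK polyadenylation signal. The same gene therefore gives kanamycin resistance in bacteria and can give G418 resistance in mammalian cells. An f1 origin is also present. The short ble, bGH poly(A) and SV40 large T antigen matches in the feature table are fragments, most likely backbone remnants rather than functional elements.

The payload is a single transcription unit driven by the human cytomegalovirus immediate early enhancer and promoter. It encodes mammalian codon-optimized wild-type DsRed1, followed by a short stretch of residual cloning site and then the coding sequence of human UNC13D (Munc13-4), and it ends at the SV40 polyadenylation signal. The insert was introduced by restriction cloning, but the record does not state which sites were used. Munc13-4 is a priming factor for regulated exocytosis. It is needed for maturation, docking and priming of cytotoxic granules at the immunologic synapse in lymphocytes and for calcium-dependent secretory lysosome exocytosis in mast cells. According to the record, the red fluorescent fusion is used to visualise the distribution and localization of wild-type human Munc13-4 in cells.
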