Features (pLannotate 1.2.2; 17 found; start..end, strand, type, name):
      1..304     +  enhancer       CMV enhancer: human cytomegalovirus immediate early enhancer
    305..508     +  promoter       CMV promoter: human cytomegalovirus (CMV) immediate early promoter
    553..1230    +  CDS            DsRed1: wild-type DsRed mammalian codon-optimized
   1234..1277    +  misc_feature   MCS (fragment): multiple cloning site
   1279..4548    +  CDS            UNC13D: UN13D_HUMAN - Experimental evidence at protein level: Swiss-Prot protein existence level 1. Plays a role in cytotoxic granule exocytosis in lymphocytes. Required for both granule maturation and granule docking and priming at the immunologic synapse. Regulates assembly of recycling and late endosomal structures, leading to the formation of an endosomal exocytic compartment that fuses with perforin-containing granules at the immunologic synapse and licences them for exocytosis. Regulates Ca(2+)- dependent secretory lysosome exocytosis in mast cells. From Homo sapiens (Human).
   4552..4571    +  misc_feature   MCS (fragment): multiple cloning site
   4583..4667    +  CDS            large T antigen (fragment): large T antigen from SV40 (simian virus 40)
   4690..4811    +  polyA_signal   SV40 poly(A) signal: SV40 polyadenylation signal
   4845..5273    -  rep_origin     f1 ori (sequence partly withheld): f1 bacteriophage origin of replication; arrow indicates direction of (+) strand synthesis
   5300..5404    +  promoter       AmpR promoter: bla
   5406..5763    +  promoter       SV40 promoter: SV40 enhancer and early promoter
   5798..6592    +  CDS            NeoR/KanR: aminoglycoside phosphotransferase from Tn5; aph(3')-II (or nptII); confers resistance to neomycin, kanamycin, and G418 (Geneticin®)
   6613..6765    +  CDS            ble (fragment): BLE_KLEPN - Experimental evidence at protein level: Swiss-Prot protein existence level 1. Binding protein with a strong affinity to the bleomycin family of antibiotics. Binds to CL990; an antimitotic-antibiotic compound. From Klebsiella pneumoniae.
   6824..6871    +  polyA_signal   HSV TK poly(A) signal: herpes simplex virus thymidine kinase polyadenylation signal (Cole and Stacy, 1985)
   6962..6978    -  polyA_signal   bGH poly(A) signal (fragment): bovine growth hormone polyadenylation signal
   7200..7788    +  rep_origin     ori: high-copy-number ColE1/pMB1/pBR322/pUC origin of replication
   7903..7962    +  enhancer       CMV enhancer (fragment): human cytomegalovirus immediate early enhancer
>Addgene plasmid #245001 | DsRed1 Munc13-4 | addgene full sequence | sequence record 488316 | Addgene NGS Result
CGTTACATAACTTACGGTAAATGGCCCGCCTGGCTGACCGCCCAACGACCCCCGCCCATTGACGTCAATA
ATGACGTATGTTCCCATAGTAACGCCAATAGGGACTTTCCATTGACGTCAATGGGTGGAGTATTTACGGT
AAACTGCCCACTTGGCAGTACATCAAGTGTATCATATGCCAAGTACGCCCCCTATTGACGTCAATGACGG
TAAATGGCCCGCCTGGCATTATGCCCAGTACATGACCTTATGGGACTTTCCTACTTGGCAGTACATCTAC
GTATTAGTCATCGCTATTACCATGGTGATGCGGTTTTGGCAGTACATCAATGGGCGTGGATAGCGGTTTG
ACTCACGGGGATTTCCAAGTCTCCACCCCATTGACGTCAATGGGAGTTTGTTTTGGCACCAAAATCAACG
GGACTTTCCAAAATGTCGTAACAACTCCGCCCCATTGACGCAAATGGGCGGTAGGCGTGTACGGTGGGAG
GTCTATATAAGCAGAGCTGGTTTAGTGAACCGTCAGATCCGCTAGCGCTACCGGTCGCCACCATGGTGCG
CTCCTCCAAGAACGTCATCAAGGAGTTCATGCGCTTCAAGGTGCGCATGGAGGGCACCGTGAACGGCCAC
GAGTTCGAGATCGAGGGCGAGGGCGAGGGCCGCCCCTACGAGGGCCACAACACCGTGAAGCTGAAGGTGA
CCAAGGGCGGCCCCCTGCCCTTCGCCTGGGACATCCTGTCCCCCCAGTTCCAGTACGGCTCCAAGGTGTA
CGTGAAGCACCCCGCCGACATCCCCGACTACAAGAAGCTGTCCTTCCCCGAGGGCTTCAAGTGGGAGCGC
GTGATGAACTTCGAGGACGGCGGCGTGGTGACCGTGACCCAGGACTCCTCCCTGCAGGACGGCTGCTTCA
TCTACAAGGTGAAGTTCATCGGCGTGAACTTCCCCTCCGACGGCCCCGTAATGCAGAAGAAGACCATGGG
CTGGGAGGCCTCCACCGAGCGCCTGTACCCCCGCGACGGCGTGCTGAAGGGCGAGATCCACAAGGCCCTG
AAGCTGAAGGACGGCGGCCACTACCTGGTGGAGTTCAAGTCCATCTACATGGCCAAGAAGCCCGTGCAGC
TGCCCGGCTACTACTACGTGGACTCCAAGCTGGACATCACCTCCCACAACGAGGACTACACCATCGTGGA
GCAGTACGAGCGCACCGAGGGCCGCCACCACCTGTTCCTGCTCAGATCTCGAGCTCAAGCTTCGAATTCT
GCAGTCGACGGTACCGCAATGGCGACACTCCTCTCCCATCCGCAGCAGCGCCCTCCCTTCTTGCGCCAGG
CCATCAAGATAAGGCGCCGCAGAGTCAGAGATCTACAGGATCCCCCGCCCCAAATGGCCCCGGAGATCCA
GCCTCCATCCCACCACTTCTCCCCCGAGCAGCGGGCCCTGCTCTACGAGGACGCACTCTACACTGTCTTG
CACCGCCTGGGTCATCCTGAGCCCAACCATGTGACGGAGGCCTCTGAGCTGCTGCGATACCTGCAGGAGG
CCTTCCACGTGGAGCCCGAGGAGCACCAGCAGACACTGCAGCGGGTCAGGGAGCTTGAGAAGCCAATATT
TTGTCTGAAGGCAACAGTGAAACAGGCCAAGGGCATTCTGGGCAAAGATGTCAGTGGGTTCAGCGACCCC
TACTGCCTGCTGGGCATTGAGCAGGGGGTAGGTGTGCCAGGGGGCAGCCCCGGGTCCCGGCATCGGCAGA
AGGCTGTGGTGAGGCACACCATCCCCGAGGAGGAGACCCACCGCACGCAGGTCATCACCCAGACACTCAA
CCCCGTCTGGGACGAGACCTTCATCCTGGAGTTTGAGGACATCACCAATGCGAGCTTTCATCTGGACATG
TGGGACCTGGACACTGTGGAGTCTGTCCGACAGAAGCTTGGGGAGCTCACGGATCTGCATGGGCTTCGCA
GGATCTTTAAAGAGGCCCGGAAGGACAAAGGCCAGGACGACTTTCTGGGGAACGTGGTTCTGAGGCTGCA
GGACCTGCGCTGCCGAGAGGACCAGTGGTACCCCCTGGAACCCCGCACTGAGACCTACCCAGACCGAGGC
CAGTGCCACCTCCAGTTCCAACTCATCCATAAGCGGAGAGCCACTTCGGCCAGCCGCTCGCAGCCCAGCT
ACACCGTGCACCTCCACCTCCTGCAGCAGCTTGTGTCCCACGAGGTCACCCAGCACGAGGCGGGAAGCAC
CTCCTGGGACGGGTCGCTGAGTCCCCAGGCTGCCACCGTCCTCTTTCTGCACGCCACACAGAAGGACCTA
TCCGACTTCCACCAGTCCATGGCGCAGTGGCTGGCCTACAGCCGCCTCTACCAGAGCCTGGAGTTCCCCA
GCAGCTGCCTCCTGCACCCCATCACCAGCATCGAGTACCAGTGGATCCAGGGTCGGCTCAAGGCAGAACA
GCAGGAGGAGCTGGCCGCCTCATTCAGCTCCCTGCTGACCTACGGCCTCTCCCTCATCCGGAGGTTCCGC
TCTGTCTTCCCCCTCTCTGTCTCGGACTCCCCAGCCCGGCTGCAGTCTCTTCTCAGGGTCCTGGTACAGA
TGTGCAAGATGAAGGCCTTTGGAGAACTGTGCCCCAACACCGCCCCATTGCCCCAGCTGGTGACTGAGGC
CCTGCAGACTGGCACCACTGAATGGTTCCACCTGAAGCAGCAGCACCATCAACCCATGGTGCAGGGCATC
CCGGAGGCAGGCAAGGCCTTGCTGGGCCTGGTACAGGATGTCATTGGCGACCTGCACCAGTGCCAGCGCA
CATGGGACAAGATCTTCCACAATACCCTCAAGATCCACCTCTTCTCCATGGCTTTCCGGGAGCTGCAGTG
GCTGGTGGCCAAGCGGGTGCAGGACCACACGACGGTTGTGGGTGATGTAGTGTCCCCAGAGATGGGCGAG
AGTCTGTTCCAGCTCTACATCAGCCTCAAGGAGCTCTGCCAGCTGCGCATGAGCTCCTCAGAGAGGGATG
GAGTCCTGGCCCTGGATAATTTCCACCGCTGGTTCCAGCCGGCCATCCCCTCCTGGCTGCAGAAGACGTA
CAACGAGGCCCTGGCGCGGGTGCAGCGCGCTGTGCAGATGGATGAGCTGGTGCCCCTGGGTGAACTGACC
AAGCACAGCACATCAGCGGTGGATCTATCCACCTGCTTTGCCCAGATCAGCCACACTGCCCGGCAGCTGG
ACTGGCCAGACCCAGAGGAGGCCTTCATGATTACCGTCAAGTTTGTGGAGGACACCTGTCGCCTGGCCCT
GGTGTACTGCAGCCTTATAAAGGCCCGGGCCCGCGAGCTCTCTTCAGGCCAGAAGGACCAAGGCCAGGCA
GCCAACATGCTGTGTGTGGTGGTGAATGACATGGAGCAGCTGCGGCTGGTGATCGGCAAGTTGCCCGCCC
AGCTGGCATGGGAGGCCCTGGAGCAGCGGGTAGGGGCCGTGCTGGAGCAGGGGCAGCTGCAGAACACGCT
GCATGCCCAGCTGCAGAGCGCGCTGGCCGGGCTGGGCCATGAGATCCGCACTGGCGTCCGCACCCTGGCC
GAGCAGTTGGAGGTGGGCATCGCCAAGCACATCCAGAAACTGGTGGGCGTCAGGGAGTCTGTCCTGCCTG
AGGATGCCATTCTGCCCCTGATGAAGTTCCTGGAGGTGGAGCTTTGCTACATGAACACCAACTTGGTGCA
GGAAAACTTCAGCAGCCTCCTGACCCTGCTCTGGACCCACACACTCACAGTGCTGGTGGAGGCGGCCGCC
TCCCAGCGCAGCTCATCCCTGGCTTCCAACAGGCTGAAGATTGCCCTGCAGAACCTGGAGATCTGCTTCC
ACGCTGAGGGCTGTGGCCTGCCACCCGAGGCCCTGCACACTGCCACCTTCCAGGCTCTGCAGAGGGACCT
GGAGCTGCAGGCGGCCTCCAGCCGGGAACTCATCCGGAAGTACTTCTGCAGCCGAATCCAGCAGCAGGCA
GAAACCACCTCTGAGGAGCTGGGGGCTGTGACAGTCAAGGCCTCCTACCGCGCCTCTGAGCAGAAGCTGC
GTGTGGAGCTGCTCAGCGCCTCCAGCCTGCTGCCCCTGGACTCCAATGGCTCCAGCGACCCCTTTGTCCA
GCTGACCTTGGAGCCCAGGCATGAGTTCCCTGAGCTGGCCGCCCGGGAGACCCAGAAGCACAAGAAGGAC
CTTCACCCATTGTTTGATGAGACCTTTGAATTCCTGGTGCCTGCTGAGCCGTGCCGCAAGGCTGGGGCAT
GCCTCCTGCTCACCGTGCTGGACTACGACACGCTGGGGGCCGACGACCTGGAAGGCGAGGCCTTCCTGCC
GCTGCGTGAGGTGCCCGGGCTGAGTGGCTCTGAGGAGCCTGGTGAGGTGCCTCAGACCCGCCTGCCCCTC
ACGTACCCCGCACCCAACGGGGACCCAATCCTGCAGCTGCTGGAGGGCCGGAAGGGTGACCGAGAGGCCC
AGGTCTTTGTGAGGCTGCGGCGGCACCGGGCCAAGCAGGCCTCCCAGCATGCCTTGCGGCCGGCACCGTA
AGCGGGCCCGGGATCCACCGGATCTAGATAACTGATCATAATCAGCCATACCACATTTGTAGAGGTTTTA
CTTGCTTTAAAAAACCTCCCACACCTCCCCCTGAACCTGAAACATAAAATGAATGCAATTGTTGTTGTTA
ACTTGTTTATTGCAGCTTATAATGGTTACAAATAAAGCAATAGCATCACAAATTTCACAAATAAAGCATT
TTTTTCACTGCATTCTAGTTGTGGTTTGTCCAAACTCATCAATGTATCTTAACGCGTAAATTGTAAGCGT
TAATATTTTGTTAAAATTCGCGTTAAATTTTTGTTAAATCAGCTCATTTTTTAACCAATAGGCCGAAATC
GGCAAAATCCCTTATAAATCAAAAGAATAGACCGAGATAGGGT
[37 nt withheld, positions 4944-4980]
AAAGAACGTGGACTCCAACGTCAAAGG
[49 nt withheld, positions 5008-5056]
T
[91 nt withheld, positions 5058-5148]
G
[124 nt withheld, positions 5150-5273]
CAGGTGGCACTTTTCGGGGAAATGTGCGCGGAACCCCTATTTGTTTATTTTTCTAAATACATTCAAATAT
GTATCCGCTCATGAGACAATAACCCTGATAAATGCTTCAATAATATTGAAAAAGGAAGAGTCCTGAGGCG
GAAAGAACCAGCTGTGGAATGTGTGTCAGTTAGGGTGTGGAAAGTCCCCAGGCTCCCCAGCAGGCAGAAG
TATGCAAAGCATGCATCTCAATTAGTCAGCAACCAGGTGTGGAAAGTCCCCAGGCTCCCCAGCAGGCAGA
AGTATGCAAAGCATGCATCTCAATTAGTCAGCAACCATAGTCCCGCCCCTAACTCCGCCCATCCCGCCCC
TAACTCCGCCCAGTTCCGCCCATTCTCCGCCCCATGGCTGACTAATTTTTTTTATTTATGCAGAGGCCGA
GGCCGCCTCGGCCTCTGAGCTATTCCAGAAGTAGTGAGGAGGCTTTTTTGGAGGCCTAGGCTTTTGCAAA
GATCGATCAAGAGACAGGATGAGGATCGTTTCGCATGATTGAACAAGATGGATTGCACGCAGGTTCTCCG
GCCGCTTGGGTGGAGAGGCTATTCGGCTATGACTGGGCACAACAGACAATCGGCTGCTCTGATGCCGCCG
TGTTCCGGCTGTCAGCGCAGGGGCGCCCGGTTCTTTTTGTCAAGACCGACCTGTCCGGTGCCCTGAATGA
ACTGCAAGACGAGGCAGCGCGGCTATCGTGGCTGGCCACGACGGGCGTTCCTTGCGCAGCTGTGCTCGAC
GTTGTCACTGAAGCGGGAAGGGACTGGCTGCTATTGGGCGAAGTGCCGGGGCAGGATCTCCTGTCATCTC
ACCTTGCTCCTGCCGAGAAAGTATCCATCATGGCTGATGCAATGCGGCGGCTGCATACGCTTGATCCGGC
TACCTGCCCATTCGACCACCAAGCGAAACATCGCATCGAGCGAGCACGTACTCGGATGGAAGCCGGTCTT
GTCGATCAGGATGATCTGGACGAAGAGCATCAGGGGCTCGCGCCAGCCGAACTGTTCGCCAGGCTCAAGG
CGAGCATGCCCGACGGCGAGGATCTCGTCGTGACCCATGGCGATGCCTGCTTGCCGAATATCATGGTGGA
AAATGGCCGCTTTTCTGGATTCATCGACTGTGGCCGGCTGGGTGTGGCGGACCGCTATCAGGACATAGCG
TTGGCTACCCGTGATATTGCTGAAGAGCTTGGCGGCGAATGGGCTGACCGCTTCCTCGTGCTTTACGGTA
TCGCCGCTCCCGATTCGCAGCGCATCGCCTTCTATCGCCTTCTTGACGAGTTCTTCTGAGCGGGACTCTG
GGGTTCGAAATGACCGACCAAGCGACGCCCAACCTGCCATCACGAGATTTCGATTCCACCGCCGCCTTCT
ATGAAAGGTTGGGCTTCGGAATCGTTTTCCGGGACGCCGGCTGGATGATCCTCCAGCGCGGGGATCTCAT
GCTGGAGTTCTTCGCCCACCCTAGGGGGAGGCTAACTGAAACACGGAAGGAGACAATACCGGAAGGAACC
CGCGCTATGACGGCAATAAAAAGACAGAATAAAACGCACGGTGTTGGGTCGTTTGTTCATAAACGCGGGG
TTCGGTCCCAGGGCTGGCACTCTGTCGATACCCCACCGAGACCCCATTGGGGCCAATACGCCCGCGTTTC
TTCCTTTTCCCCACCCCACCCCCCAAGTTCGGGTGAAGGCCCAGGGCTCGCAGCCAACGTCGGGGCGGCA
GGCCCTGCCATAGCCTCAGGTTACTCATATATACTTTAGATTGATTTAAAACTTCATTTTTAATTTAAAA
GGATCTAGGTGAAGATCCTTTTTGATAATCTCATGACCAAAATCCCTTAACGTGAGTTTTCGTTCCACTG
AGCGTCAGACCCCGTAGAAAAGATCAAAGGATCTTCTTGAGATCCTTTTTTTCTGCGCGTAATCTGCTGC
TTGCAAACAAAAAAACCACCGCTACCAGCGGTGGTTTGTTTGCCGGATCAAGAGCTACCAACTCTTTTTC
CGAAGGTAACTGGCTTCAGCAGAGCGCAGATACCAAATACTGTTCTTCTAGTGTAGCCGTAGTTAGGCCA
CCACTTCAAGAACTCTGTAGCACCGCCTACATACCTCGCTCTGCTAATCCTGTTACCAGTGGCTGCTGCC
AGTGGCGATAAGTCGTGTCTTACCGGGTTGGACTCAAGACGATAGTTACCGGATAAGGCGCAGCGGTCGG
GCTGAACGGGGGGTTCGTGCACACAGCCCAGCTTGGAGCGAACGACCTACACCGAACTGAGATACCTACA
GCGTGAGCTATGAGAAAGCGCCACGCTTCCCGAAGGGAGAAAGGCGGACAGGTATCCGGTAAGCGGCAGG
GTCGGAACAGGAGAGCGCACGAGGGAGCTTCCAGGGGGAAACGCCTGGTATCTTTATAGTCCTGTCGGGT
TTCGCCACCTCTGACTTGAGCGTCGATTTTTGTGATGCTCGTCAGGGGGGCGGAGCCTATGGAAAAACGC
CAGCAACGCGGCCTTTTTACGGTTCCTGGCCTTTTGCTGGCCTTTTGCTCACATGTTCTTTCCTGCGTTA
TCCCCTGATTCTGTGGATAACCGTATTACCGCCATGCATTAGTTATTAATAGTAATCAATTACGGGGTCA
TTAGTTCATAGCCCATATATGGAGTTCCG
